>Addgene plasmid #194061 | p2T-CMV-evoCjCas9-BE4max-BlastR | depositor full sequence | sequence record 412695 | p2T-CMV-evoCjCas9-BE4max-BlastR sequence 9321 bps
AGAGCTGGTTTAGTGAACCGTCAGATCCGCTAGAGATCCGCGGCCGCTAATACGACTCACTATAGGGAGA
GCCGCCACCATGAAACGGACAGCCGACGGAAGCGAGTTCGAGTCACCAAAGAAGAAGCGGAAAGTCTCCT
CAGAGACTGGGCCTGTCGCCGTCGATCCAACCCTGCGCCGCCGGATTGAACCTCACGAGTTTGAAGTGTT
CTTTGACCCCCGGGAGCTGAGAAAGGAGACATGCCTGCTGTACGAGATCAACTGGGGAGGCAGGCACTCC
ATCTGGAGGCACACCTCTCAGAACACAAATAAGCACGTGGAGGTGAACTTCATCGAGAAGTTTACCACAG
AGCGGTACTTCTGCCCCAATACCAGATGTAGCATCACATGGTTTCTGAGCTGGTCCCCTTGCGGAGAGTG
TAGCAGGGCCATCACCGAGTTCCTGTCCAGATATCCACACGTGACACTGTTTATCTACATCGCCAGGCTG
TATCACCACGCAGACCCAAGGAATAGGCAGGGCCTGCGCGATCTGATCAGCTCCGGCGTGACCATCCAGA
TCATGACAGAGCAGGAGTCCGGCTACTGCTGGCGGAACTTCGTGAATTATTCTCCTAGCAACGAGGCCCA
CTGGCCTAGGTACCCACACCTGTGGGTGCGCCTGTACGTGCTGGAGCTGTATTGCATCATCCTGGGCCTG
CCCCCTTGTCTGAATATCCTGCGGAGAAAGCAGCCCCAGCTGACCTTCTTTACAATCGCCCTGCAGTCTT
GTCACTATCAGAGGCTGCCACCCCACATCCTGTGGGCCACAGGCCTGAAGTCTGGAGGATCTAGCGGAGG
ATCCTCTGGCAGCGAGACACCAGGAACAAGCGAGTCAGCAACACCAGAGAGCAGTGGCGGCAGCAGCGGC
GGGTCAGCCCGCATCCTGGCCTTTGCCATCGGCATCAGCAGCATCGGATGGGCCTTCAGCGAGAATGACG
AGCTGAAGGACTGCGGTGTGAGAATCTTTACAAAGGTCGAGAACCCCAAGACCGGCGAAAGCCTGGCGCT
GCCAAGACGGCTGGCCCGGTCTGCTCGGAAGAGATACGCCCGGAGAAAAGCCAGACTGAATCACCTGAAA
CACCTGATCGCCAACGAGTTCAAACTGAACTACGAGGACTACCAGAGCTTCGATGAGAGCTTGGCTAAGG
CCTACAAAGGCAGCCTGATCAGCCCCTACGAGCTGAGATTCAGAGCTCTGAATGAGCTCCTGAGCAAGCA
GGACTTCGCTAGAGTGATCCTGCACATCGCCAAGCGAAGAGGCTACGACGACATCAAGAACTCTGATGAC
AAGGAGAAGGGCGCCATTCTGAAAGCCATCAAGCAGAACGAAGAGAAACTGGCCAATTACCAGAGCGTGG
GCGAGTACCTGTACAAGGAGTACTTCCAGAAGTTCAAAGAAAATAGCAAAGAGTTCACCAACGTGCGGAA
CAAGAAGGAGTCTTATGAAAGATGTATCGCCCAGAGCTTCCTGAAAGACGAGCTGAAACTGATCTTCAAG
AAGCAAAGAGAGTTTGGCTTCAGCTTCAGCAAAAAATTTGAAGAAGAGGTGCTGTCTGTCGCCTTCTACA
AGAGGGCTCTGAAGGACTTCAGCCACCTGGTGGGCAATTGCAGCTTTTTCACAGACGAAAAGCGGGCCCC
TAAGAACAGCCCTCTGGCCTTCATGTTCGTGGCTCTGACCAGAATCATCAACCTGCTGAACAACCTGAAA
AATACCGAGGGCATCCTCTATACCAAGGACGATCTGAACGCCCTGCTGAATGAGGTGCTCAAGAATGGCA
CCCTGACCTACAAGCAAACAAAAAAACTGCTGGGCCTGTCTGACGACTACGAGTTTAAAGGCGAGAAGGG
CACCTATTTCATCGAATTTAAGAAGTACAAGGAATTCATCAAGGCACTGGGCGAACACAACCTGTCTCAG
GACGACCTGAACGAGATCGCCAAGGACATCACCCTGATCAAGGATGAGATCAAGCTGAAAAAAGCTCTGG
CCAAGTACGACCTGAATCAAAACCAGATCGACAGCTTAAGCAAGCTGGAATTTAAGGATCACCTGAACAT
CTCCTTTAAGGCCCTGAAGCTGGTGACCCCACTGATGCTGGAAGGAAAGAAGTACGACGAAGCATGCAAC
GAGCTTAACCTGAAGGTTGCTATCAACGAGGATAAGAAGGATTTCCTGCCTGCCTTTAACGAGACATACT
ACAAGGATGAGGTGACCAACCCCGTGGTGCTGAGAGCTATCAAAGAGTACAGAAAGGTGCTGAACGCCCT
GCTGAAGAAGTACGGCAAGGTCCACAAGATCAATATTGAGCTGGCCCGGGAGGTTGGAAAGAACCACTCT
CAGAGAGCAAAGATCGAGAAGGAGCAAAACGAGAACTACAAAGCGAAGAAGGACGCCGAACTGGAGTGCG
AGAAGCTTGGCCTGAAGATCAACTCTAAGAATATCCTGAAACTCAGACTTTTCAAAGAACAGAAGGAATT
CTGTGCCTACAGCGGCGAGAAGATCAAAATTTCTGACCTGCAGGATGAAAAGATGCTGGAGATCGACCAC
ATCTACCCTTACTCCAGAAGCTTCGACGACAGCTATATGAACAAAGTGCTGGTGTTCACAAAGCAGAACC
AGGAGAAGCTGAATCAGACCCCTTTCGAGGCCTTCGGCAATGACTCCGCCAAGTGGCAGAAAATCGAGGT
GCTGGCCAAAAACCTGCCAACCAAGAAACAGAAGAGAATCCTCGACAAGAACTACAAGGACAAGGAACAG
AAGAACTTCAAGGATCGGAACCTGAACGACACCCGGTACATCGCCAGGCTGGTGTTAAATTACACCAAGG
ACTACCTGGATTTCCTGCCCCTGAGCGACGACGAGAACACCAAGCTGAACGACACACAGAAGGGCAGCAA
GGTGCACGTGGAAGCCAAGAGCGGCATGCTGACCAGCGCACTGCGCCACACTTGGGGCTTCAGCGCTAAG
GACCGGAACAACCACCTGCATCACGCCATCGATGCCGTGATCATAGCCTACGCCAACAACTCAATCGTGA
AAGCTTTCAGTGACTTTAAGAAAGAACAGGAGAGCAACTCTGCCGAACTGTACGCCAAGAAAATTAGCGA
GCTGGACTACAAGAACAAACGGAAGTTCTTCGAACCTTTCTCAGGATTTAGACAGAAGGTGCTGGATAAG
ATCGATGAAATCTTCGTGTCCAAGCCCGAGAGAAAGAAGCCTAGCGGAGCCCTGCACAAGGAAACCTTCA
GAAAGGAAGAAGAGTTCTACCAGTCTTATGGGGGCAAAGAAGGCGTGCTGAAGGCCCTGGAACTCGGCAA
GATCAGAAAGGTGAAGGGAAAGATTGTGAAGAACGGCGACATGTTCAGAGTGGACATCTTCAAGCACAAG
AAGACCAACAAGTTCTATGCCGTGCCTATCTACACAATGGATTTCGCCCTGAAAGTGCTGCCTAACAAGG
CTGTCGCCAGATCTAAGAAGGGCGAGATCAAGGACTGGATCCTGATGGACGAAAACTACGAGTTCTGCTT
CAGCCTGTACAAGGACAGCCTGATCCTGATCCAAACAAAGAAGATGCAGGAGCCTGAATTCGTGTACTAC
AACGCCTTCACAAGCAGCACCGTGAGCCTGATCGTGTCTAAACATGATAACAAGTTCGAAACCCTGTCCA
AGAACCAAAAGATCCTGTTCAAGAACGCCAACGAGAAGGAAGTGATCGCCAAGGGCATCGGCATTCAGAA
TCTGAAGGTGTTCGAGAAATATATCGTGTCCGCTCTGGGAGAGGTTACAAAGGCCGAGTTTCGGCAGAGA
GAAGATTTTAAGAAGAGCGGCGGGAGCGGCGGGAGCGGGGGGAGCACTAATCTGAGCGACATCATTGAGA
AGGAGACTGGGAAACAGCTGGTCATTCAGGAGTCCATCCTGATGCTGCCTGAGGAGGTGGAGGAAGTGAT
CGGCAACAAGCCAGAGTCTGACATCCTGGTGCACACCGCCTACGACGAGTCCACAGATGAGAATGTGATG
CTGCTGACCTCTGACGCCCCCGAGTATAAGCCTTGGGCCCTGGTCATCCAGGATTCTAACGGCGAGAATA
AGATCAAGATGCTGAGCGGAGGATCCGGAGGATCTGGAGGCAGCACCAACCTGTCTGACATCATCGAGAA
GGAGACAGGCAAGCAGCTGGTCATCCAGGAGAGCATCCTGATGCTGCCCGAAGAAGTCGAAGAAGTGATC
GGAAACAAGCCTGAGAGCGATATCCTGGTCCATACCGCCTACGACGAGAGTACCGACGAAAATGTGATGC
TGCTGACATCCGACGCCCCAGAGTATAAGCCCTGGGCTCTGGTCATCCAGGATTCCAACGGAGAGAACAA
AATCAAAATGCTGTCTGGCGGCTCAAAAAGAACCGCCGACGGCAGCGAATTCGAGCCCAAGAAGAAGAGG
AAAGTCTAAACCGGTCATCATCACCATCACCATTGAGTTTAAACCCGCTGATCAGCCTCGACTGTGCCTT
CTAGTTGCCAGCCATCTGTTGTTTGCCCCTCCCCCGTGCCTTCCTTGACCCTGGAAGGTGCCACTCCCAC
TGTCCTTTCCTAATAAAATGAGGAAATTGCATCGCATTGTCTGAGTAGGTGTCATTCTATTCTGGGGGGT
GGGGTGGGGCAGGACAGCAAGGGGGAGGATTGGGAAGACAATAGCAGGCATGCTGGGGATGCGGTGGGCT
CTATGGCTTCTGAGGCGGAAAGAACCAGCTGGGGCTCGATACCGTCGACCTCTAGCTAGAGCTTGGCGTA
ATCATGGTCATAGCTGTTTCCTGTGTGAAATTGTTATCCGCTCACAATTCCACACAACATACGAGCCGGA
AGCATAAAGTGTAAAGCCTAGGGTGCCTAATGAGTGAGCTAACTCACATTAATTGCGTTGCGCTCACTGC
CCGCTTTCCAGTCGGGAAACCTGTCGTGCCAGCTGCATTAATGAATCGGCCAACGCGCGGGGAGAGGCGG
TTTGCGTATTGGGCGCTACAGACATGATAAGATACATTGATGAGTTTGGACAAACCACAACTAGAATGCA
GTGAAAAAAATGCTTTATTTGTGAAATTTGTGATGCTATTGCTTTATTTGTAACCATTATAAGCTGCAAT
AAACAAGTTGGGGTGGGCGAAGAACTCCAGCATGAGATCCCCGCGCTGGAGGATCATCCAGCCGGCGTCC
CGGAAAACGATTCCGAAGCCCAACCTTTCATAGAAGGCGGCGGTGGAATCGAAATCTCGTAGCACGTGTC
AGTCCTGCTCCTCGGCCACGAAGTGCTTAGCCCTCCCACACATAACCAGAGGGCAGCAATTCACGAATCC
CAACTGCCGTCGGCTGTCCATCACTGTCCTTCACTATGGCTTTGATCCCAGGATGCAGATCGAGAAGCAC
CTGTCGGCACCGTCCGCAGGGGCTCAAGATGCCCCTGTTCTCATTTCCGATCGCGACGATACAAGTCAGG
TTGCCAGCTGCCGCAGCAGCAGCAGTGCCCAGCACCACGAGTTCTGCACAAGGTCCCCCAGTAAAATGAT
ATACATTGACACCAGTGAAGATGCGGCCGTCGCTAGAGAGAGCTGCGCTGGCGACGCTGTAGTCTTCAGA
GATGGGGATGCTGTTGATTGTAGCCGTTGCTCTTTCAATGAGGGTGGATTCTTCTTGAGACAAAGGCTTG
GCCATGGTTTAGTTCCTCACCTTGTCGTATTATACTATGCCGATATACTATGCCGATGATTAATTGTCAA
CACGTGCTGATCAGATCCGAAAATGGATATACAAGCTCCCGGGAGCTTTTTGCAAAAGCCTAGGCCTCCA
AAAAAGCCTCCTCACTACTTCTGGAATAGCTCAGAGGCAGAGGCGGCCTCGGCCTCTGCATAAATAAAAA
AAATTAGTCAGCCATGGGGCGGAGAATGGGCGGAACTGGGCGGAGTTAGGGGCGGGATGGGCGGAGTTAG
GGGCGGGACTATGGTTGCTGACTAATTGAGATGCATGCTTTGCATACTTCTGCCTGCTGGGGAGCCTGGG
GACTTTCCACACCTGGTTGCTGACTAATTGAGATGCATGCTTTGCATACTTCTGCCTGCTGGGGAGCCTG
GGGACTTTCCACACCCTAACTGACACACATTCCACAGAATTCACTGACTCGCTGCGCTCGGTCGTTCGGC
TGCGGCGAGCGGTATCAGCTCACTCAAAGGCGGTAATACGGTTATCCACAGAATCAGGGGATAACGCAGG
AAAGAACATGTAAGTGATCTCCAAAAAATAAGTACTTTTTGACTGTAAATAAAATTGTAAGGAGTAAAAA
GTACTTTTTTTTCTAAAAAAATGTAATTAAGTAAAAGTAAAAGTATTGATTTTTAATTGTACTCAAGTAA
AGTAAAAATCCCCAAAAATAATACTTAAGTACAGTAATCAAGTAAAATTACTCAAGTACTTTACACCTCT
GCATGTGAGCAAAAGGCCAGCAAAAGGCCAGGAACCGTAAAAAGGCCGCGTTGCTGGCGTTTTTCCATAG
GCTCCGCCCCCCTGACGAGCATCACAAAAATCGACGCTCAAGTCAGAGGTGGCGAAACCCGACAGGACTA
TAAAGATACCAGGCGTTTCCCCCTGGAAGCTCCCTCGTGCGCTCTCCTGTTCCGACCCTGCCGCTTACCG
GATACCTGTCCGCCTTTCTCCCTTCGGGAAGCGTGGCGCTTTCTCATAGCTCACGCTGTAGGTATCTCAG
TTCGGTGTAGGTCGTTCGCTCCAAGCTGGGCTGTGTGCACGAACCCCCCGTTCAGCCCGACCGCTGCGCC
TTATCCGGTAACTATCGTCTTGAGTCCAACCCGGTAAGACACGACTTATCGCCACTGGCAGCAGCCACTG
GTAACAGGATTAGCAGAGCGAGGTATGTAGGCGGTGCTACAGAGTTCTTGAAGTGGTGGCCTAACTACGG
CTACACTAGAAGAACAGTATTTGGTATCTGCGCTCTGCTGAAGCCAGTTACCTTCGGAAAAAGAGTTGGT
AGCTCTTGATCCGGCAAACAAACCACCGCTGGTAGCGGTGGTTTTTTTGTTTGCAAGCAGCAGATTACGC
GCAGAAAAAAAGGATCTCAAGAAGATCCTTTGATCTTTTCTACGGGGTCTGACACTCAGTGGAACGAAAA
CTCACGTTAAGGGATTTTGGTCATGAGATTATCAAAAAGGATCTTCACCTAGATCCTTTTAAATTAAAAA
TGAAGTTTTAAATCAATCTAAAGTATATATGAGTAAACTTGGTCTGACAGTTACCAATGCTTAATCAGTG
AGGCACCTATCTCAGCGATCTGTCTATTTCGTTCATCCATAGTTGCCTGACTCCCCGTCGTGTAGATAAC
TACGATACGGGAGGGCTTACCATCTGGCCCCAGTGCTGCAATGATACCGCGGGACCCACGCTCACCGGCT
CCAGATTTATCAGCAATAAACCAGCCAGCCGGAAGGGCCGAGCGCAGAAGTGGTCCTGCAACTTTATCCG
CCTCCATCCAGTCTATTAATTGTTGCCGGGAAGCTAGAGTAAGTAGTTCGCCAGTTAATAGTTTGCGCAA
CGTTGTTGCCATTGCTACAGGCATCGTGGTGTCACGCTCGTCGTTTGGTATGGCTTCATTCAGCTCCGGT
TCCCAACGATCAAGGCGAGTTACATGATCCCCCATGTTGTGCAAAAAAGCGGTTAGCTCCTTCGGTCCTC
CGATCGTTGTCAGAAGTAAGTTGGCCGCAGTGTTATCACTCATGGTTATGGCAGCACTGCATAATTCTCT
TACTGTCATGCCATCCGTAAGATGCTTTTCTGTGACTGGTGAGTACTCAACCAAGTCATTCTGAGAATAG
TGTATGCGGCGACCGAGTTGCTCTTGCCCGGCGTCAATACGGGATAATACCGCGCCACATAGCAGAACTT
TAAAAGTGCTCATCATTGGAAAACGTTCTTCGGGGCGAAAACTCTCAAGGATCTTACCGCTGTTGAGATC
CAGTTCGATGTAACCCACTCGTGCACCCAACTGATCTTCAGCATCTTTTACTTTCACCAGCGTTTCTGGG
TGAGCAAAAACAGGAAGGCAAAATGCCGCAAAAAAGGGAATAAGGGCGACACGGAAATGTTGAATACTCA
TACTCTTCCTTTTTCAATATTATTGAAGCATTTATCAGGGTTATTGTCTCATGAGCGGATACATATTTGA
ATGTATTTAGAAAAATAAACAAATAGGGGTTCCGCGCACATTTCCCCGAAAAGTGCCACCTGACGTCGAC
GGATCGGGAGATCGATCTCCCGATCCCCTAGGGTCGACTCTCAGTACAATCTGCTCTGATGCCGCATAGT
TAAGCCAGTATCTGCTCCCTGCTTGTGTGTTGGAGGTCGCTGAGTAGTGCGCGAGCAAAATTTAAGCTAC
AACAAGGCAAGGCTTGACCGACAATTGCATGAAGAATCTGCTTAGGGTTAGGCGTTTTGCGCTGCTTCGC
GATGTACGGGCCAGATATACGCGGGTACCGGCATATGGTTCTTGACAGAGGTGTAAAAAGTACTCAAAAA
TTTTACTCAAGTGAAAGTACAAGTACTTAGGGAAAATTTTACTCAATTAAAAGTAAAAGTATCTGGCTAG
AATCTTACTTGAGTAAAAGTAAAAAAGTACTCCATTAAAATTGTACTTGAGTATTAACGCGTTGACATTG
ATTATTGACTAGTTATTAATAGTAATCAATTACGGGGTCATTAGTTCATAGCCCATATATGGAGTTCCGC
GTTACATAACTTACGGTAAATGGCCCGCCTGGCTGACCGCCCAACGACCCCCGCCCATTGACGTCAATAA
TGACGTATGTTCCCATAGTAACGCCAATAGGGACTTTCCATTGACGTCAATGGGTGGAGTATTTACGGTA
AACTGCCCACTTGGCAGTACATCAAGTGTATCATATGCCAAGTACGCCCCCTATTGACGTCAATGACGGT
AAATGGCCCGCCTGGCATTATGCCCAGTACATGACCTTATGGGACTTTCCTACTTGGCAGTACATCTACG
TATTAGTCATCGCTATTACCATGGTGATGCGGTTTTGGCAGTACATCAATGGGCGTGGATAGCGGTTTGA
CTCACGGGGATTTCCAAGTCTCCACCCCATTGACGTCAATGGGAGTTTGTTTTGGCACCAAAATCAACGG
GACTTTCCAAAATGTCGTAACAACTCCGCCCCATTGACGCAAATGGGCGGTAGGCGTGTACGGTGGGAGG
TCTATATAAGC
Features (pLannotate 1.2.2; 23 found; start..end, strand, type, name):
     48..66      +  promoter       T7 promoter: promoter for bacteriophage T7 RNA polymerase
    137..820     +  CDS            Apobec1: ABEC1_RAT - Experimental evidence at protein level: Swiss-Prot protein existence level 1. Catalytic component of the apolipoprotein B mRNA editing enzyme complex which is responsible for the postranscriptional editing of a CAA codon for Gln to a UAA codon for stop in the APOB mRNA. May also play a role in the epigenetic regulation of gene expression by participating in DNA demethylation. From Rattus norvegicus (Rat).
    917..3865    +  CDS            cas9: CAS9_CAMJE - Experimental evidence at protein level: Swiss-Prot protein existence level 1. CRISPR (clustered regularly interspaced short palindromic repeat) is an adaptive immune system that provides protection against mobile genetic elements (viruses, transposable elements and conjugative plasmids). CRISPR clusters contain spacers, sequences complementary to antecedent mobile elements, and target invading nucleic acids. CRISPR clusters are transcribed and processed into CRISPR RNA (crRNA). In type II CRISPR systems correct processing of pre-crRNA requires a trans- encoded small RNA (tracrRNA)
   4175..4423    +  CDS            UGI: UNGI_BPPB2 - Experimental evidence at protein level: Swiss-Prot protein existence level 1. This protein binds specifically and reversibly to the host uracil-DNA glycosylase, preventing removal of uracil residues from PBS2 DNA by the host uracil-excision repair system. From Bacillus phage PBS2 (Bacteriophage PBS2).
   4542..4766    +  polyA_signal   bGH poly(A) signal: bovine growth hormone polyadenylation signal
   4770..4791    +  promoter       SV40 promoter (fragment): SV40 enhancer and early promoter
   4796..4812    +  misc_feature   MCS (fragment): pBluescript multiple cloning site
   4861..4877    -  protein_bind   lac operator: The lac repressor binds to the lac operator to inhibit transcription in E. coli. This inhibition can be relieved by adding lactose or isopropyl-β-D-thiogalactopyranoside (IPTG). lac repressor encoded by lacI
   4885..4915    -  promoter       lac promoter: promoter for the E. coli lac operon
   4930..4951    -  protein_bind   CAP binding site: CAP binding activates transcription in the presence of cAMP. E. coli catabolite activator protein
   4964..5056    -  CDS            lacI (fragment): lac repressor; lacI; The lac repressor binds to the lac operator to inhibit transcription in E. coli. This inhibition can be relieved by adding lactose or isopropyl-β-D-thiogalactopyranoside (IPTG).
   5068..5189    -  polyA_signal   SV40 poly(A) signal: SV40 polyadenylation signal
   5184..5309    -  CDS            ble (fragment): BLE_KLEPN - Experimental evidence at protein level: Swiss-Prot protein existence level 1. Binding protein with a strong affinity to the bleomycin family of antibiotics. Binds to CL990; an antimitotic-antibiotic compound. From Klebsiella pneumoniae.
   5319..5346    -  CDS            BleoR (fragment): antibiotic-binding protein; Sh ble from Streptoalloteichus hindustanus; confers resistance to bleomycin, phleomycin, and Zeocin™
   5347..5745    -  CDS            BSD: blasticidin S deaminase; Aspergillus terreus BSD; confers resistance to blasticidin
   5764..5811    -  promoter       EM7 promoter: synthetic bacterial promoter&nbsp
   5859..6188    -  promoter       SV40 promoter: SV40 enhancer and early promoter
   6572..7160    -  rep_origin     ori: high-copy-number ColE1/pMB1/pBR322/pUC origin of replication
   7331..8191    -  CDS            AmpR: β-lactamase; bla; confers resistance to ampicillin, carbenicillin, and related antibiotics
   8192..8296    -  promoter       AmpR promoter: bla
   8367..8411    -  misc_feature   bom (fragment): basis of mobility region from pBR322
   8744..9123    +  enhancer       CMV enhancer: human cytomegalovirus immediate early enhancer
   9124..6       +  promoter       CMV promoter (across the origin): human cytomegalovirus (CMV) immediate early promoter
