[The description below was written by a language model from this plasmid's Addgene catalogue record and pLannotate feature annotations shown in this document.]
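Description:
p2T-CMV-evoCjCas9-BE4max-BlastR is a 9,321 bp mammalian expression plasmid, built on the p2T-CMV-BlastR backbone, that encodes a cytosine base editor based on an evolved Campylobacter jejuni Cas9. It is propagated in E. coli through a high-copy ColE1/pUC-type origin and an ampicillin resistance gene (β-lactamase under its own promoter). For selection in mammalian cells it carries a blasticidin S deaminase (BSD) cassette on the opposite strand, driven by the SV40 enhancer/early promoter, with an adjacent EM7 bacterial promoter, and terminated by an SV40 polyadenylation signal. Short bleomycin-resistance, lacI and lac promoter/operator fragments flanking this region appear to be backbone remnants rather than functional elements.

The payload is a single synthetic fusion reading frame expressed from the human CMV immediate-early enhancer and promoter, which span the numbering origin, and terminated by the bovine growth hormone poly(A) signal. A T7 promoter lies just upstream of the coding region. The fusion begins with rat APOBEC1 cytidine deaminase, continues with the CjCas9-derived domain, and ends with uracil-DNA glycosylase inhibitor (UGI) from phage PBS2. The table annotates one UGI, but an unannotated gap between the Cas9 domain and that UGI leaves room for further sequence that the record does not define. In this architecture the Cas9 moiety, directed by a guide RNA, positions the deaminase on target DNA to convert cytosine to uracil, while UGI blocks uracil excision, favouring C-to-T outcomes. No guide RNA cassette is annotated, so the guide presumably has to come from a separate construct. The specific evoCjCas9 mutations are not listed. The associated work describes a compact CjCas9 variant with broadened PAM compatibility, and the plasmid is intended for cytosine base editing in mammalian cells with blasticidin enrichment.
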