Addgene plasmid #194061: p2T-CMV-evoCjCas9-BE4max-BlastR
Purpose: Mammalian expression of evoCjCas9 CBE4max
Depositing lab: Gerald Schwank. Depositing organization: University of Zurich. Publication: Continuous directed evolution of a compact CjCas9 variant with broad PAM compatibility. Schmidheini L, Mathis N, Marquart KF, Rothgangl T, Kissling L, Bock D, Chanez C, Wang JP, Jinek M, Schwank G. Nat Chem Biol. 2023 Sep 21. doi: 10.1038/s41589-023-01427-x. PubMed 37735239.
Backbone
  Vector backbone: p2T-CMV-BlastR
  Vector type: Mammalian Expression, CRISPR
  Selectable markers: Blasticidin
Growth in bacteria
  Bacterial resistance: Ampicillin, 100 μg/mL
  Growth temperature: 37°C
  Growth strain: DH5alpha
  Copy number: Unknown
Gene/Insert
  Gene/Insert name: evoCjCas9-BE4max
  Species: Synthetic
Terms and licenses: Academic/Nonprofit Terms; Industry Terms: Not Available to Industry
How to cite: p2T-CMV-evoCjCas9-BE4max-BlastR was a gift from Gerald Schwank (Addgene plasmid # 194061 ; http://n2t.net/addgene:194061 ; RRID:Addgene_194061)
